>Addgene plasmid #227482 | pk335-CARGO-6mer-26kb-DSF | addgene full sequence | sequence record 452270 | Addgene NGS Result
TTGAGATCCTTTTTTTCTGCGCGTAATCTGCTGCTTGCAAACAAAAAAACCACCGCTACCAGCGGTGGTT
TGTTTGCCGGATCAAGAGCTACCAACTCTTTTTCCGAAGGTAACTGGCTTCAGCAGAGCGCAGATACCAA
ATACTGTTCTTCTAGTGTAGCCGTAGTTAGGCCACCACTTCAAGAACTCTGTAGCACCGCCTACATACCT
CGCTCTGCTAATCCTGTTACCAGTGGCTGCTGCCAGTGGCGATAAGTCGTGTCTTACCGGGTTGGACTCA
AGACGATAGTTACCGGATAAGGCGCAGCGGTCGGGCTGAACGGGGGGTTCGTGCACACAGCCCAGCTTGG
AGCGAACGACCTACACCGAACTGAGATACCTACAGCGTGAGCTATGAGAAAGCGCCACGCTTCCCGAAGG
GAGAAAGGCGGACAGGTATCCGGTAAGCGGCAGGGTCGGAACAGGAGAGCGCACGAGGGAGCTTCCAGGG
GGAAACGCCTGGTATCTTTATAGTCCTGTCGGGTTTCGCCACCTCTGACTTGAGCGTCGATTTTTGTGAT
GCTCGTCAGGGGGGCGGAGCCTATGGAAAAACGCCAGCAACGCGGCCTTTTTACGGTTCCTGGCCTTTTG
CTGGCCTTTTGCTCACATGTGTTTAAGAGCTATGCTGGAAACAGCATAGCAAGTTTAAATAAGGCTAGTC
CGTTATCAACTTGAAAAAGTGGCACCGAGTCGGTGCTTTTTTTCTCGAGTACTAGGATCCATTAGGCTTT
CCCATGATTCCTTCATATTTGCATATACGATACAAGGCTGTTAGAGAGATAATTGGAATTAATTTGACTG
TAAACACAAAGATATTAGTACAAAATACGTGACGTAGAAAGTAATAATTTCTTGGGTAGTTTGCAGTTTT
AAAATTATGTTTTAAAATGGACTATCATATGCTTACCGTAACTTGAAAGTATTTCGATTTCTTGGCTTTA
TATATCTTGTGGAAAGGACGAAACACCGGGAAGATTTGCAGATCATAAGTTTAAGAGCTATGCTGGAAAC
AGCATAGCAAGTTTAAATAAGGCTAGTCCGTTATCAACTTGAAAAAGTGGCACCGAGTCGGTGCTTTTTT
TCTCGAGTACTAGGATCCATTAGGCTTTCCCATGATTCCTTCATATTTGCATATACGATACAAGGCTGTT
AGAGAGATAATTGGAATTAATTTGACTGTAAACACAAAGATATTAGTACAAAATACGTGACGTAGAAAGT
AATAATTTCTTGGGTAGTTTGCAGTTTTAAAATTATGTTTTAAAATGGACTATCATATGCTTACCGTAAC
TTGAAAGTATTTCGATTTCTTGGCTTTATATATCTTGTGGAAAGGACGAAACACCGCTCCATCCACTGTT
TGCCATGTTTAAGAGCTATGCTGGAAACAGCATAGCAAGTTTAAATAAGGCTAGTCCGTTATCAACTTGA
AAAAGTGGCACCGAGTCGGTGCTTTTTTTCTCGAGTACTAGGATCCATTAGGCTTTCCCATGATTCCTTC
ATATTTGCATATACGATACAAGGCTGTTAGAGAGATAATTGGAATTAATTTGACTGTAAACACAAAGATA
TTAGTACAAAATACGTGACGTAGAAAGTAATAATTTCTTGGGTAGTTTGCAGTTTTAAAATTATGTTTTA
AAATGGACTATCATATGCTTACCGTAACTTGAAAGTATTTCGATTTCTTGGCTTTATATATCTTGTGGAA
AGGACGAAACACCGTGTCTGAGTCAGTTGGTCGGGTTTAAGAGCTATGCTGGAAACAGCATAGCAAGTTT
AAATAAGGCTAGTCCGTTATCAACTTGAAAAAGTGGCACCGAGTCGGTGCTTTTTTTCTCGAGTACTAGG
ATCCATTAGGCTTTCCCATGATTCCTTCATATTTGCATATACGATACAAGGCTGTTAGAGAGATAATTGG
AATTAATTTGACTGTAAACACAAAGATATTAGTACAAAATACGTGACGTAGAAAGTAATAATTTCTTGGG
TAGTTTGCAGTTTTAAAATTATGTTTTAAAATGGACTATCATATGCTTACCGTAACTTGAAAGTATTTCG
ATTTCTTGGCTTTATATATCTTGTGGAAAGGACGAAACACCGGTGTCAGGGGGTCTCAAGCTGTTTAAGA
GCTATGCTGGAAACAGCATAGCAAGTTTAAATAAGGCTAGTCCGTTATCAACTTGAAAAAGTGGCACCGA
GTCGGTGCTTTTTTTCTCGAGTACTAGGATCCATTAGGCTTTCCCATGATTCCTTCATATTTGCATATAC
GATACAAGGCTGTTAGAGAGATAATTGGAATTAATTTGACTGTAAACACAAAGATATTAGTACAAAATAC
GTGACGTAGAAAGTAATAATTTCTTGGGTAGTTTGCAGTTTTAAAATTATGTTTTAAAATGGACTATCAT
ATGCTTACCGTAACTTGAAAGTATTTCGATTTCTTGGCTTTATATATCTTGTGGAAAGGACGAAACACCG
TTAGCCAGTTGTTAAGTCTCGTTTAAGAGCTATGCTGGAAACAGCATAGCAAGTTTAAATAAGGCTAGTC
CGTTATCAACTTGAAAAAGTGGCACCGAGTCGGTGCTTTTTTTCTCGAGTACTAGGATCCATTAGGCTTT
CCCATGATTCCTTCATATTTGCATATACGATACAAGGCTGTTAGAGAGATAATTGGAATTAATTTGACTG
TAAACACAAAGATATTAGTACAAAATACGTGACGTAGAAAGTAATAATTTCTTGGGTAGTTTGCAGTTTT
AAAATTATGTTTTAAAATGGACTATCATATGCTTACCGTAACTTGAAAGTATTTCGATTTCTTGGCTTTA
TATATCTTGTGGAAAGGACGAAACACCGAATGGTTGGAGCAGCATCATGTTTAAGAGCTATGCTGGAAAC
AGCATAGCAAGTTTAAATAAGGCTAGTCCGTTATCAACTTGAAAAAGTGGCACCGAGTCGGTGCTTTTTT
TCTCGAGTACTAGGATCCATTAGGCTTTCCCATGATTCCTTCATATTTGCATATACGATACAAGGCTGTT
AGAGAGATAATTGGAATTAATTTGACTGTAAACACAAAGATATTAGTACAAAATACGTGACGTAGAAAGT
AATAATTTCTTGGGTAGTTTGCAGTTTTAAAATTATGTTTTAAAATGGACTATCATATGCTTACCGTAAC
TTGAAAGTATTTCGATTTCTTGGCTTTATATATCTTGTGGAAAGGACGAAACACCGTTTTTTTTCTAGAG
GTACCCGTTACATAACTTACGGTAAATGGCCCGCCTGGCTGACCGCCCAACGACCCCCGCCCATTGACGT
CAATAGTAACGCCAATAGGGACTTTCCATTGACGTCAATGGGTGGAGTATTTACGGTAAACTGCCCACTT
GGCAGTACATCAAGTGTATCATATGCCAAGTACGCCCCCTATTGACGTCAATGACGGTAAATGGCCCGCC
TGGCATTGTGCCCAGTACATGACCTTATGGGACTTTCCTACTTGGCAGTACATCTACGTATTAGTCATCG
CTATTACCATGGTCGAGGTGAGCCCCACGTTCTGCTTCACTCTCCCCATCTCCCCCCCCTCCCCACCCCC
AATTTTGTATTTATTTATTTTTTAATTATTTTGTGCAGCGATGGGGGCGGGGGGGGGGGGGGGGGGGGGS
CGSGSGSSAGGGGGGGGGGGGSGGGGSGAGGGGSGGGGSGGGGSGAGGSGGAGAGGTGCGGCGGCAGCCA
ATCAGAGCGGCGCGCTCCGAAAGTTTCCTTTTATGGCGAGGCGGCGGCGGCGGCGGCCCTATAAAAAGCG
AAGCGCGCGGCGGGCGGGAGTCGCTGCGCGCTGCCTTCGCCCCGTGCCCCGCTCCGCCGCCGCCTCGCGC
CGCCCGCCCCGGCTCTGACTGACCGCGTTACTCCCACAGGTGAGCGGGCGGGACGGCCCTTCTCCTCCGG
GCTGTAATTAGCTGAGCAAGAGGTAAGGGTTTAAGGGATGGTTGGTTGGTGGGGTATTAATGTTTAATTA
CCTGGAGCACCTGCCTGAAATCACTTTTTTTCAGGTTGGACCGGTGCCACCATGAGCGAGCTGATTAAGG
AGAACATGCACATGAAGCTGTACATGGAGGGCACCGTGGACAACCATCACTTCAAGTGCACATCCGAGGG
CGAAGGCAAGCCCTACGAGGGCACCCAGACCATGAGAATCAAGGTGGTCGAGGGCGGCCCTCTCCCCTTC
GCCTTCGACATCCTGGCTACTAGCTTCCTCTACGGCAGCAAGACCTTCATCAACCACACCCAGGGCATCC
CCGACTTCTTCAAGCAGTCCTTCCCTGAGGGCTTCACATGGGAGAGAGTCACCACATACGATGACGGGGG
CGTGCTGACCGCTACCCAGGACACCAGCCTCCAGGACGGCTGCCTCATCTACAACGTCAAGATCAGAGGG
GTGAACTTCACATCCAACGGCCCTGTGATGCAGAAGAAAACACTCGGCTGGGAGGCCTTCACCGAGACGC
TGTACCCCGCTGACGGCGGCCTGGAAGGCAGAAACGACATGGCCCTGAAGCTCGTGGGCGGGAGCCATCT
GATCGCAAACATCAAGACCACATATAGATCCAAGAAACCCGCTAAGAACCTCAAGATGCCTGGCGTCTAC
TATGTGGACTACAGACTGGAAAGAATCAAGGAGGCCAACAACGAAACCTACGTCGAGCAGCACGAGGTGG
CAGTGGCCAGATACTGCGACCTCCCTAGCAAACTGGGGCACAAGCTTAATTAAGAATTCCTAGAGCTCGC
TGATCAGCCTCGACTGTGCCTTCTAGTTGCCAGCCATCTGTTGTTTGCCCCTCCCCCGTGCCTTCCTTGA
CCCTGGAAGGTGCCACTCCCACTGTCCTTTCCTAATAAAATGAGGAAATTGCATCGCATTGTCTGAGTAG
GTGTCATTCTATTCTGGGGGGTGGGGTGGGGCAGGACAGCAAGGGGGAGGATTGGGAAGAGAATAGCAGG
CATGCTGGGGAGCTCTCGAAGCCGCGGTGCGGGTGCCAGGGCGTGCCCTTGGGCTCCCCGGGCGCGTACT
CCACCTCACCCATCGCAGGAACCCCTAGTGATGGAGTTGGCCACTCCCTCTCTGCGCGCTCGCTCGCTCA
CTGAGGCCGGGCGACCAAAGGTCGCCCGACGCCCGGGCTTTGCCCGGGCGGCCTCAGTGAGCGAGCGAGC
GCGCAGCTGCCTGCAGGGGCGCCTGATGCGGTATTTTCTCCTTACGCATCTGTGCGGTATTTCACACCGC
ATA
[95 nt withheld, positions 5324-5418]
T
[46 nt withheld, positions 5420-5465]
C
[141 nt withheld, positions 5467-5607]
CCTTTGACGTTGGAGTCCACGTTCTTT
[37 nt withheld, positions 5635-5671]
ACTCTATCTCGGGCTATTCTTTTGATTTATAAGGGATTTTGCCGATTTCGGTCTATTGGTTAAAAAATGA
GCTGATTTAACAAAAATTTAACGCGAATTTTAACAAAATATTAACGTTTACAATTTTATGGTGCACTCTC
AGTACAATCTGCTCTGATGCCGCATAGTGCTTTTCCCAAGGCAGTCTGGAGCATGCGCTTTAGCAGCCCC
GCTGGGCACTTGGCGCTACACAAGTGGCCTCTGGCCTCGCACACATTCCACATCCACCGGTAGGCGCCAA
CCGGCTCCGTTCTTTGGTGGCCCCTTCGCGCCACCTTCTACTCCTCCCCTAGTCAGGAAGTTCCCCCCCG
CCCCGCAGCTCGCGTCGTGCAGGACGTGACAAATGGAAGTAGCACGTCTCACTAGTCTCGTGCAGATGGA
CAGCACCGCTGAGCAATGGAAGCGGGTAGGCCTTTGGGGCAGCGGCCAATAGCAGCTTTGCTCCTTCGCT
TTCTGGGCTCAGAGGCTGGGAAGGGGTGGGTCCGGGGGCGGGCTCAGGGGCGGGCTCAGGGGCGGGGCGG
GCGCCCGAAGGTCCTCCGGAGGCCCGGCATTCTGCACGCTTCAAAAGCGCACGTCTGCCGCGCTGTTCTC
CTCTTCCTCATCTCCGGGCCTTTCGACCGATCATCAAGCTGCACGTGTTGACAATTAATCATCGGCATAG
TATATCGGCATAGTATAATACGACTCACTATAGGAGGGCCACCATGGGATCGGCCATTGAACAAGATGGA
TTGCACGCAGGTTCTCCGGCCGCTTGGGTGGAGAGGCTATTCGGCTATGACTGGGCACAACAGACAATCG
GCTGCTCTGATGCCGCCGTGTTCCGGCTGTCAGCGCAGGGGCGCCCGGTTCTTTTTGTCAAGACCGACCT
GTCCGGTGCCCTGAATGAACTGCAGGACGAGGCAGCGCGGCTATCGTGGCTGGCCACGACGGGCGTTCCT
TGCGCAGCTGTGCTCGACGTTGTCACTGAAGCGGGAAGGGACTGGCTGCTATTGGGCGAAGTGCCGGGGC
AGGATCTCCTGTCATCTCACCTTGCTCCTGCCGAGAAAGTATCCATCATGGCTGATGCAATGCGGCGGCT
GCATACGCTTGATCCGGCTACCTGCCCATTCGACCACCAAGCGAAACATCGCATCGAGCGAGCACGTACT
CGGATGGAAGCCGGTCTTGTCGATCAGGATGATCTGGACGAAGAGCATCAGGGGCTCGCGCCAGCCGAAC
TGTTCGCCAGGCTCAAGGCGCGCATGCCCGACGGCGAGGATCTCGTCGTGACCCATGGCGATGCCTGCTT
GCCGAATATCATGGTGGAAAATGGCCGCTTTTCTGGATTCATCGACTGTGGCCGGCTGGGTGTGGCGGAC
CGCTATCAGGACATAGCGTTGGCTACCCGTGATATTGCTGAAGAGCTTGGCGGCGAATGGGCTGACCGCT
TCCTCGTGCTTTACGGTATCGCCGCTCCCGATTCGCAGCGCATCGCCTTCTATCGCCTTCTTGACGAGTT
CTTCTGATCGAGAAATTGATGATCTATTAAACAATAAAGACGTCCACATGGAAGTGCAAACTATTAACTG
GCGAACTACTTACTCTAGCTTCCCGGCAACAATTAATAGACTGGATGGAGGCGGATAAAGTTGCAGGACC
ACTTCTGCGCTCGGCCCTTCCGGCTGGCTGGTTTATTGCTGATAAATCTGGAGCCGGTGAGCGTGGAAGC
CGCGGTATCATTGCAGCACTGGGGCCAGATGGTAAGCCCTCCCGTATCGTAGTTATCTACACGACGGGGA
GTCAGGCAACTATGGATGAACGAAATAGACAGATCGCTGAGATAGGTGCCTCACTGATTAAGCATTGGTA
ACTGTCAGACCAAGTTTACTCATATATACTTTAGATTGATTTAAAACTTCATTTTTAATTTAAAAGGATC
TAGGTGAAGATCCTTTTTGATAATCTCATGACCAAAATCCCTTAACGTGAGTTTTCGTTCCACTGAGCGT
CAGACCCCGTAGAAAAGATCAAAGGATCTTC
Features (pLannotate 1.2.2; 31 found; start..end, strand, type, name):
      1..589     +  rep_origin     ori: high-copy-number ColE1/pMB1/pBR322/pUC origin of replication
    669..736     +  misc_RNA       tracrRNA (fragment): trans-activating CRISPR RNA for the Streptococcus pyogenes CRISPR/Cas9 system
    768..999     +  promoter       U6 promoter: RNA polymerase III promoter for human U6 snRNA
   1047..1114    +  misc_RNA       tracrRNA (fragment): trans-activating CRISPR RNA for the Streptococcus pyogenes CRISPR/Cas9 system
   1146..1377    +  promoter       U6 promoter: RNA polymerase III promoter for human U6 snRNA
   1425..1492    +  misc_RNA       tracrRNA (fragment): trans-activating CRISPR RNA for the Streptococcus pyogenes CRISPR/Cas9 system
   1524..1755    +  promoter       U6 promoter: RNA polymerase III promoter for human U6 snRNA
   1803..1870    +  misc_RNA       tracrRNA (fragment): trans-activating CRISPR RNA for the Streptococcus pyogenes CRISPR/Cas9 system
   1902..2133    +  promoter       U6 promoter: RNA polymerase III promoter for human U6 snRNA
   2181..2248    +  misc_RNA       tracrRNA (fragment): trans-activating CRISPR RNA for the Streptococcus pyogenes CRISPR/Cas9 system
   2280..2511    +  promoter       U6 promoter: RNA polymerase III promoter for human U6 snRNA
   2559..2626    +  misc_RNA       tracrRNA (fragment): trans-activating CRISPR RNA for the Streptococcus pyogenes CRISPR/Cas9 system
   2658..2889    +  promoter       U6 promoter: RNA polymerase III promoter for human U6 snRNA
   2937..3004    +  misc_RNA       tracrRNA (fragment): trans-activating CRISPR RNA for the Streptococcus pyogenes CRISPR/Cas9 system
   3036..3267    +  promoter       U6 promoter: RNA polymerase III promoter for human U6 snRNA
   3296..3581    +  enhancer       CMV enhancer: human cytomegalovirus immediate early enhancer; contains an 18-bp deletion relative to the standard CMV enhancer
   3583..3709    +  promoter       chicken β-actin promoter (fragment): contains a 21-bp deletion relative to the standard chicken β-actin promoter
   3720..3866    +  promoter       chicken β-actin promoter (fragment): contains a 21-bp deletion relative to the standard chicken β-actin promoter
   3867..4094    +  intron         hybrid intron: hybrid between chicken β-actin (CBA) and minute virus of mice (MMV) introns (Gray et al., 2011)
   4112..4813    +  CDS            TagBFP: monomeric blue fluorescent protein mammalian codon-optimized
   4844..4955    +  polyA_signal   bGH poly(A) signal: bovine growth hormone polyadenylation signal
   5055..5124    +  protein_bind   attB: attB site for the φC31 integrase (Groth et al., 2000) phage φC31 integrase
   5127..5267    +  repeat_region  AAV2 ITR: inverted terminal repeat of adeno-associated virus serotype 2 inverted
   5272..5323    -  misc_feature   bom (fragment): basis of mobility region from pBR322
   5342..5797    +  rep_origin     f1 ori (sequence partly withheld): f1 bacteriophage origin of replication; arrow indicates direction of (+) strand synthesis
   5798..5839    -  misc_feature   bom (fragment): basis of mobility region from pBR322
   5840..6326    +  promoter       PGK promoter: mouse phosphoglycerate kinase 1 promoter
   6348..6395    +  promoter       EM7 promoter: synthetic bacterial promoter&nbsp
   6415..7218    +  CDS            NeoR/KanR: aminoglycoside phosphotransferase from Tn5; aph(3')-II (or nptII); confers resistance to neomycin, kanamycin, and G418 (Geneticin®)
   7222..7258    +  polyA_signal   PGK poly(A) signal (fragment): mouse phosphoglycerate kinase 1 polyadenylation signal
   7267..7561    +  CDS            bla(M) (fragment): β-lactamase lacking the signal sequence; bla(M); allows cytosolic expression of β-lactamase
