[The description below was written by a language model from this plasmid's Addgene catalogue record and pLannotate feature annotations shown in this document.]
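Description:
pk335-CARGO-6mer-26kb-DSF is a 7.7 kb mammalian CRISPR guide-expression plasmid built on the pk335-BFP backbone. It carries an array of six Streptococcus pyogenes single-guide RNAs directed to a site in the mouse Prdm8-Fgf5 locus, described in the record as lying 26 kb downstream of Fgf5. The array is a tandem series of near-identical units, each combining a human U6 RNA polymerase III promoter with an SpCas9 guide scaffold (annotated as tracrRNA fragments). The short gaps between each promoter and the next scaffold presumably hold the individual spacers. The annotation detects seven U6 and seven scaffold elements, one more of each than the six guides listed. The outermost copies may be flanking remnants of the backbone cassette, but the record does not explain this. No Cas9 or dCas9 coding sequence is annotated, so the nuclease or its catalytically dead form must be supplied separately.

Downstream of the array, a CMV enhancer/chicken β-actin promoter with a hybrid intron drives mammalian codon-optimised TagBFP, terminated by a bGH polyadenylation signal, so transfected cells can be identified or sorted by blue fluorescence. A single NeoR/KanR gene sits behind both a mouse PGK promoter and the bacterial EM7 promoter. This gives G418 selection in mammalian cells and kanamycin selection in E. coli, where the plasmid replicates from a high-copy ColE1/pUC origin. A recombination-tolerant host strain is listed, consistent with the repetitive array. Other annotated elements are a φC31 attB site, which could permit integrase-mediated genomic insertion, a single AAV2 ITR, an f1 origin and a β-lactamase fragment, the last three apparently backbone remnants. The stated purpose is to tile multiple Cas9 or dCas9 molecules onto one defined genomic position. The associated work concerns how long-range transcriptional regulation depends on genomic distance.
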