Addgene plasmid #227482: pk335-CARGO-6mer-26kb-DSF
Purpose: 6-mer gRNA array targeting Sp dCas9/Cas9 to the Prdm8-Fgf5 locus
Depositing lab: Joanna Wysocka. Depositing organization: Stanford University. Publication: Long-range regulation of transcription scales with genomic distance in a gene-specific manner. Jensen CL, Chen LF, Swigut T, Crocker OJ, Yao D, Bassik MC, Ferrell JE Jr, Boettiger AN, Wysocka J. Mol Cell. 2025 Jan 16;85(2):347-361.e7. doi: 10.1016/j.molcel.2024.10.021. Epub 2024 Dec 2. PubMed 39626660.
Backbone
  Vector backbone: pk335-BFP
  Vector type: CRISPR
  Selectable markers: Neomycin (select with G418) ; TagBFP
Growth in bacteria
  Bacterial resistance: Kanamycin, 50 μg/mL
  Growth temperature: 37°C
  Growth strain: NEB Stable
  Copy number: High Copy
Gene/Insert
  Gene/Insert name: CARGO to 26kb Downstream Fgf5 (alt name: CARGO29)
  gRNA/shRNA sequence: GGAAGATTTGCAGATCATAA, CTCCATCCACTGTTTGCCAT, TGTCTGAGTCAGTTGGTCGG, GTGTCAGGGGGTCTCAAGCT, TTAGCCAGTTGTTAAGTCTC, AATGGTTGGAGCAGCATCAT
  Species: M. musculus (mouse), Synthetic
  Cloning method: Other
Terms and licenses: Academic/Nonprofit Terms; Industry Terms: Not Available to Industry
How to cite: pk335-CARGO-6mer-26kb-DSF was a gift from Joanna Wysocka (Addgene plasmid # 227482 ; http://n2t.net/addgene:227482 ; RRID:Addgene_227482)
